>Addgene plasmid #114363 | pBS_36x-601_MA1+MA2+MA3 | depositor full sequence | sequence record 229441 | pBS_36x-601_MA1+MA2+MA3 sequence 8950 bps
TTGATGCCTGGCAGTTCCCTACTCTCGCGTTAACGCTAGCATGGATGTTTTCCCAGTCACGACGTTGTAA
AACGACGGCCAGTCTTAAGCGTCTCCCCCTGAACCTGACCCCGGACCAAGTGGTGGCTATTCTAGATAAC
TGCTCTTAGGCACAGGATGTATATATCTGACACGTGCCTGGAGACTAGGGAGTAATCCCCTTGGCGGTTA
AAACGCGGGGGACAGCGCGTACGTGCGTTTAAGCGGTGCTAGAGCTGTCTACGACCAATTGAGCGGCCTC
GGCACCGGGATTCTCCAGGTACTGGAGAATTCCAGTTCCATCAGAAGCACAGGATGTATATATCTGACAC
GTGCCTGGAGACTAGGGAGTAATCCCCTTGGCGGTTAAAACGCGGGGGACAGCGCGTACGTGCGTTTAAG
CGGTGCTAGAGCTGTCTACGACCAATTGAGCGGCCTCGGCACCGGGATTCTCCAGGTACTGGAGAATTCG
GACGACAGTGTGAGCACAGGATGTATATATCTGACACGTGCCTGGAGACTAGGGAGTAATCCCCTTGGCG
GTTAAAACGCGGGGGACAGCGCGTACGTGCGTTTAAGCGGTGCTAGAGCTGTCTACGACCAATTGAGCGG
CCTCGGCACCGGGATTCTCCAGGTACTGGAGAATTCCCAGGGATCCTTGAGCACAGGATGTATATATCTG
ACACGTGCCTGGAGACTAGGGAGTAATCCCCTTGGCGGTTAAAACGCGGGGGACAGCGCGTACGTGCGTT
TAAGCGGTGCTAGAGCTGTCTACGACCAATTGAGCGGCCTCGGCACCGGGATTCTCCAGGTACTGGAGAA
TTCTGTTTACACCGACGGCACAGGATGTATATATCTGACACGTGCCTGGAGACTAGGGAGTAATCCCCTT
GGCGGTTAAAACGCGGGGGACAGCGCGTACGTGCGTTTAAGCGGTGCTAGAGCTGTCTACGACCAATTGA
GCGGCCTCGGCACCGGGATTCTCCAGGTACTGGAGAATTCATGCTAACGAGATCGCACAGGATGTATATA
TCTGACACGTGCCTGGAGACTAGGGAGTAATCCCCTTGGCGGTTAAAACGCGGGGGGTCGACCGTACGTG
CGTTTAAGCGGTGCTAGAGCTGTCTACGACCAATTGAGCGGCCTCGGCACCGGGATTCTCCAGGTACTGG
AGAATTCCGGTCCGTTTACCAGCACAGGATGTATATATCTGACACGTGCCTGGAGACTAGGGAGTAATCC
CCTTGGCGGTTAAAACGCGGGGGACAGCGCGTACGTGCGTTTAAGCGGTGCTAGAGCTGTCTACGACCAA
TTGAGCGGCCTCGGCACCGGGATTCTCCAGGTACTGGAGAATTCGAAAAAGAGCGCAAGCACAGGATGTA
TATATCTGACACGTGCCTGGAGACTAGGGAGTAATCCCCTTGGCGGTTAAAACGCGGGGGACAGCGCGTA
CGTGCGTTTAAGCGGTGCTAGAGCTGTCTACGACCAATTGAGCGGCCTCGGCACCGGGATTCTCCAGGTA
CTGGAGAATTCTACGCATATACTATGCACAGGATGTATATATCTGACACGTGCCTGGAGACTAGGGAGTA
ATCCCCTTGGCGGTTAAAACGCGGGGGACAGCGCGTACGTGCGTTTAAGCGGTGCTAGAGCTGTCTACGA
CCAATTGAGCGGCCTCGGCACCGGGATTCTCCAGGTACTGGAGAATTCGCTCAAGCTTGATCGCACAGGA
TGTATATATCTGACACGTGCCTGGAGACTAGGGAGTAATCCCCTTGGCGGTTAAAACGCGGGGGACAGCG
CGTACGTGCGTTTAAGCGGTGCTAGAGCTGTCTACGACCAATTGAGCGGCCTCGGCACCGGGATTCTCCA
GGTACTGGAGAATTCAGCCCACGCAGACGGCACAGGATGTATATATCTGACACGTGCCTGGAGACTAGGG
AGTAATCCCCTTGGCGGTTAAAACGCGGGGGACAGCGCGTACGTGCGTTTAAGCGGTGCTAGAGCTGTCT
ACGACCAATTGAGCGGCCTCGGCACCGGGATTCTCCAGGTACTGGAGAATTCGCGTGTAATACACTGCAC
AGGATGTATATATCTGACACGTGCCTGGAGACTAGGGAGTAATCCCCTTGGCGGTTAAAACGCGGGGGAC
AGCGCGTACGTGCGTTTAAGCGGTGCTAGAGCTGTCTACGACCAATTGAGCGGCCTCGGCACCGGGATTC
TCCAGGTAGAATTCACTAGATAACTGCTCTTAGGCACAGGATGTATATATCTGACACGTGCCTGGAGACT
AGGGAGTAATCCCCTTGGCGGTTAAAACGCGGGGGACAGCGCGTACGTGCGTTTAAGCGGTGCTAGAGCT
GTCTACGACCAATTGAGCGGCCTCGGCACCGGGATTCTCCAGGTACTGGAGAATTCCAGTTCCATCAGAA
GCACAGGATGTATATATCTGACACGTGCCTGGAGACTAGGGAGTAATCCCCTTGGCGGTTAAAACGCGGG
GGACAGCGCGTACGTGCGTTTAAGCGGTGCTAGAGCTGTCTACGACCAATTGAGCGGCCTCGGCACCGGG
ATTCTCCAGGTACTGGAGAATTCGGACGACAGTGTGAGCACAGGATGTATATATCTGACACGTGCCTGGA
GACTAGGGAGTAATCCCCTTGGCGGTTAAAACGCGGGGGACAGCGCGTACGTGCGTTTAAGCGGTGCTAG
AGCTGTCTACGACCAATTGAGCGGCCTCGGCACCGGGATTCTCCAGGTACTGGAGAATTCCCAGGGATCC
TTGAGCACAGGATGTATATATCTGACACGTGCCTGGAGACTAGGGAGTAATCCCCTTGGCGGTTAAAACG
CGGGGGACAGCGCGTACGTGCGTTTAAGCGGTGCTAGAGCTGTCTACGACCAATTGAGCGGCCTCGGCAC
CGGGATTCTCCAGGTACTGGAGAATTCTGTTTACACCGACGGCACAGGATGTATATATCTGACACGTGCC
TGGAGACTAGGGAGTAATCCCCTTGGCGGTTAAAACGCGGGGGACAGCGCGTACGTGCGTTTAAGCGGTG
CTAGAGCTGTCTACGACCAATTGAGCGGCCTCGGCACCGGGATTCTCCAGGTTGCGTGGGCGGAATGCGA
ATTCTATCGCACAGGATGTATATATCTGACACGTGCCTGGAGACTAGGGAGTAATCCCCTTGGCGGTTAA
AACGCGGGGGGTCGACCGTACGTGCGTTTAAGCGGTGCTAGAGCTGTCTACGACCAATTGAGCGGCCTCG
GCACCGGGATTCTCCAGGTACTGGAGAATTCCGGTCCGTTTACCAGCACAGGATGTATATATCTGACACG
TGCCTGGAGACTAGGGAGTAATCCCCTTGGCGGTTAAAACGCGGGGGACAGCGCGTACGTGCGTTTAAGC
GGTGCTAGAGCTGTCTACGACCAATTGAGCGGCCTCGGCACCGGGATTCTCCAGGTACTGGAGAATTCGA
AAAAGAGCGCAAGCACAGGATGTATATATCTGACACGTGCCTGGAGACTAGGGAGTAATCCCCTTGGCGG
TTAAAACGCGGGGGACAGCGCGTACGTGCGTTTAAGCGGTGCTAGAGCTGTCTACGACCAATTGAGCGGC
CTCGGCACCGGGATTCTCCAGGTACTGGAGAATTCTACGCATATACTATGCACAGGATGTATATATCTGA
CACGTGCCTGGAGACTAGGGAGTAATCCCCTTGGCGGTTAAAACGCGGGGGACAGCGCGTACGTGCGTTT
AAGCGGTGCTAGAGCTGTCTACGACCAATTGAGCGGCCTCGGCACCGGGATTCTCCAGGTACTGGAGAAT
TCGCTCAAGCTTGATCGCACAGGATGTATATATCTGACACGTGCCTGGAGACTAGGGAGTAATCCCCTTG
GCGGTTAAAACGCGGGGGACAGCGCGTACGTGCGTTTAAGCGGTGCTAGAGCTGTCTACGACCAATTGAG
CGGCCTCGGCACCGGGATTCTCCAGGTACTGGAGAATTCAGCCCACGCAGACGGCACAGGATGTATATAT
CTGACACGTGCCTGGAGACTAGGGAGTAATCCCCTTGGCGGTTAAAACGCGGGGGACAGCGCGTACGTGC
GTTTAAGCGGTGCTAGAGCTGTCTACGACCAATTGAGCGGCCTCGGCACCGGGATTCTCCAGGTACTGGA
GAATTCGCGTGTAATACACTGCACAGGATGTATATATCTGACACGTGCCTGGAGACTAGGGAGTAATCCC
CTTGGCGGTTAAAACGCGGGGGACAGCGCGTACGTGCGTTTAAGCGGTGCTAGAGCTGTCTACGACCAAT
TGAGCGGCCTCGGCACCGGGATTCTCCAGGTAGAATTCACTAGATAACTGCTCTTAGGCACAGGATGTAT
ATATCTGACACGTGCCTGGAGACTAGGGAGTAATCCCCTTGGCGGTTAAAACGCGGGGGACAGCGCGTAC
GTGCGTTTAAGCGGTGCTAGAGCTGTCTACGACCAATTGAGCGGCCTCGGCACCGGGATTCTCCAGGTAC
TGGAGAATTCCAGTTCCATCAGAAGCACAGGATGTATATATCTGACACGTGCCTGGAGACTAGGGAGTAA
TCCCCTTGGCGGTTAAAACGCGGGGGACAGCGCGTACGTGCGTTTAAGCGGTGCTAGAGCTGTCTACGAC
CAATTGAGCGGCCTCGGCACCGGGATTCTCCAGGTACTGGAGAATTCGGACGACAGTGTGAGCACAGGAT
GTATATATCTGACACGTGCCTGGAGACTAGGGAGTAATCCCCTTGGCGGTTAAAACGCGGGGGACAGCGC
GTACGTGCGTTTAAGCGGTGCTAGAGCTGTCTACGACCAATTGAGCGGCCTCGGCACCGGGATTCTCCAG
GTACTGGAGAATTCCCAGGGATCCTTGAGCACAGGATGTATATATCTGACACGTGCCTGGAGACTAGGGA
GTAATCCCCTTGGCGGTTAAAACGCGGGGGACAGCGCGTACGTGCGTTTAAGCGGTGCTAGAGCTGTCTA
CGACCAATTGAGCGGCCTCGGCACCGGGATTCTCCAGGTACTGGAGAATTCTGTTTACACCGACGGCACA
GGATGTATATATCTGACACGTGCCTGGAGACTAGGGAGTAATCCCCTTGGCGGTTAAAACGCGGGGGACA
GCGCGTACGTGCGTTTAAGCGGTGCTAGAGCTGTCTACGACCAATTGAGCGGCCTCGGCACCGGGATTCT
CCAGGTACTGGAGAATTCATGCTAACGAGATCGCACAGGATGTATATATCTGACACGTGCCTGGAGACTA
GGGAGTAATCCCCTTGGCGGTTAAAACGCGGGGGGTCGACCGTACGTGCGTTTAAGCGGTGCTAGAGCTG
TCTACGACCAATTGAGCGGCCTCGGCACCGGGATTCTCCAGGTACTGGAGAATTCCGGTCCGTTTACCAG
CACAGGATGTATATATCTGACACGTGCCTGGAGACTAGGGAGTAATCCCCTTGGCGGTTAAAACGCGGGG
GACAGCGCGTACGTGCGTTTAAGCGGTGCTAGAGCTGTCTACGACCAATTGAGCGGCCTCGGCACCGGGA
TTCTCCAGGTTGCGTGGGCGGGAAAGAATTCGCTAGCACAGGATGTATATATCTGACACGTGCCTGGAGA
CTAGGGAGTAATCCCCTTGGCGGTTAAAACGCGGGGGACAGCGCGTACGTGCGTTTAAGCGGTGCTAGAG
CTGTCTACGACCAATTGAGCGGCCTCGGCACCGGGATTCTCCAGGTACTGGAGAATTCTACGCATATACT
ATGCACAGGATGTATATATCTGACACGTGCCTGGAGACTAGGGAGTAATCCCCTTGGCGGTTAAAACGCG
GGGGACAGCGCGTACGTGCGTTTAAGCGGTGCTAGAGCTGTCTACGACCAATTGAGCGGCCTCGGCACCG
GGATTCTCCAGGTACTGGAGAATTCGCTCAAGCTTGATCGCACAGGATGTATATATCTGACACGTGCCTG
GAGACTAGGGAGTAATCCCCTTGGCGGTTAAAACGCGGGGGACAGCGCGTACGTGCGTTTAAGCGGTGCT
AGAGCTGTCTACGACCAATTGAGCGGCCTCGGCACCGGGATTCTCCAGGTACTGGAGAATTCAGCCCACG
CAGACGGCACAGGATGTATATATCTGACACGTGCCTGGAGACTAGGGAGTAATCCCCTTGGCGGTTAAAA
CGCGGGGGACAGCGCGTACGTGCGTTTAAGCGGTGCTAGAGCTGTCTACGACCAATTGAGCGGCCTCGGC
ACCGGGATTCTCCAGGTACTGGAGAATTCGCGTGTAATACACTGCACAGGATGTATATATCTGACACGTG
CCTGGAGACTAGGGAGTAATCCCCTTGGCGGTTAAAACGCGGGGGACAGCGCGTACGTGCGTTTAAGCGG
TGCTAGAGCTGTCTACGACCAATTGAGCGGCCTCGGCACCGGGATTCTCCAGGTAGAATTCACTAGTGCG
GCATGCGGCGGCAAGCAAGCGCTCGAAACGGTGCAGCGGCTGTTGCCGGTGCTGTGCCAGGACCATGGCC
GAGACGTCTAGACCAGCCAGGACAGAAATGCCTCGACTTCGCTGCTACCCAAGGTTGCCGGGTGACGCAC
ACCGTGGAAACGGATGAAGGCACGAACCCAGTGGACATAAGCCTGTTCGGTTCGTAAGCTGTAATGCAAG
TAGCGTATGCGCTCACGCAACTGGTCCAGAACCTTGACCGAACGCAGCGGTGGTAACGGCGCAGTGGCGG
TTTTCATGGCTTGTTATGACTGTTTTTTTGGGGTACAGTCTATGCCTCGGGCATCCAAGCAGCAAGCGCG
TTACGCCGTGGGTCGATGTTTGATGTTATGGAGCAGCAACGATGTTACGCAGCAGGGCAGTCGCCCTAAA
ACAAAGTTAAACATTATGAGGGAAGCGGTGATCGCCGAAGTATCGACTCAACTATCAGAGGTAGTTGGCG
TCATCGAGCGCCATCTCGAACCGACGTTGCTGGCCGTACATTTGTACGGCTCCGCAGTGGATGGCGGCCT
GAAGCCACACAGTGATATTGATTTGCTGGTTACGGTGACCGTAAGGCTTGATGAAACAACGCGGCGAGCT
TTGATCAACGACCTTTTGGAAACTTCGGCTTCCCCTGGAGAGAGCGAGATTCTCCGCGCTGTAGAAGTCA
CCATTGTTGTGCACGACGACATCATTCCGTGGCGTTATCCAGCTAAGCGCGAACTGCAATTTGGAGAATG
GCAGCGCAATGACATTCTTGCAGGTATCTTCGAGCCAGCCACGATCGACATTGATCTGGCTATCTTGCTG
ACAAAAGCAAGAGAACATAGCGTTGCCTTGGTAGGTCCAGCGGCGGAGGAACTCTTTGATCCGGTTCCTG
AACAGGATCTATTTGAGGCGCTAAATGAAACCTTAACGCTATGGAACTCGCCGCCCGACTGGGCTGGCGA
TGAGCGAAATGTAGTGCTTACGTTGTCCCGCATTTGGTACAGCGCAGTAACCGGCAAAATCGCGCCGAAG
GATGTCGCTGCCGACTGGGCAATGGAGCGCCTGCCGGCCCAGTATCAGCCCGTCATACTTGAAGCTAGAC
AGGCTTATCTTGGACAAGAAGAAGATCGCTTGGCCTCGCGCGCAGATCAGTTGGAAGAATTTGTCCACTA
CGTGAAAGGCGAGATCACCAAGGTAGTCGGCAAATAACCCTCGAGCCACCCATGACCAAAATCCCTTAAC
GTGAGTTACGCGTCGTTCCACTGAGCGTCAGACCCCGTAGAAAAGATCAAAGGATCTTCTTGAGATCCTT
TTTTTCTGCGCGTAATCTGCTGCTTGCAAACAAAAAAACCACCGCTACCAGCGGTGGTTTGTTTGCCGGA
TCAAGAGCTACCAACTCTTTTTCCGAAGGTAACTGGCTTCAGCAGAGCGCAGATACCAAATACTGTCCTT
CTAGTGTAGCCGTAGTTAGGCCACCACTTCAAGAACTCTGTAGCACCGCCTACATACCTCGCTCTGCTAA
TCCTGTTACCAGTGGCTGCTGCCAGTGGCGATAAGTCGTGTCTTACCGGGTTGGACTCAAGACGATAGTT
ACCGGATAAGGCGCAGCGGTCGGGCTGAACGGGGGGTTCGTGCACACAGCCCAGCTTGGAGCGAACGACC
TACACCGAACTGAGATACCTACAGCGTGAGCATTGAGAAAGCGCCACGCTTCCCGAAGGGAGAAAGGCGG
ACAGGTATCCGGTAAGCGGCAGGGTCGGAACAGGAGAGCGCACGAGGGAGCTTCCAGGGGGAAACGCCTG
GTATCTTTATAGTCCTGTCGGGTTTCGCCACCTCTGACTTGAGCGTCGATTTTTGTGATGCTCGTCAGGG
GGGCGGAGCCTATGGAAAAACGCCAGCAACGCGGCCTTTTTACGGTTCCTGGCCTTTTGCTGGCCTTTTG
CTCACATGTTCTTTCCTGCGTTATCCCCTGATTCTGTGGATAACCGTATTACCGCCTTTGAGTGAGCTGA
TACCGCTCGCCGCAGCCGAACGACCGAGCGCAGCGAGTCAGTGAGCGAGGAAGCGGAAGAGCGCCCAATA
CGCAAACCGCCTCTCCCCGCGCGTTGGCCGATTCATTAATGCAGCTGGCACGACAGGTTTCCCGACTGGA
AAGCGGGCAGTGAGCGCAACGCAATTAATACGCGTACCGCTAGCCAGGAAGAGTTTGTAGAAACGCAAAA
AGGCCATCCGTCAGGATGGCCTTCTGCTTAGTTTGATGCCTGGCAGTTTATGGCGGGCGTCCTGCCCGCC
ACCCTCCGGGCCGTTGCTTCACAACGTTCAAATCCGCTCCCGGCGGATTTGTCCTACTCAGGAGAGCGTT
CACCGACAAACAACAGATAAAACGAAAGGCCCAGTCTTCCGACTGAGCCTTTCGTTTTAT
Features (pLannotate 1.2.2; 8 found; start..end, strand, type, name):
     47..83      -  CDS            lacZα (fragment): LacZα fragment of β-galactosidase; lacZ fragment
   6684..6707    +  promoter       Pc promoter (fragment): intI1 (promoter lies within the coding sequence); class 1 integron promoter
   6883..6939    +  CDS            GmR (fragment): gentamycin acetyltransferase; aacC1; confers resistance to gentamycin
   6946..7737    +  CDS            SmR: aminoglycoside adenylyltransferase (Murphy, 1985); aadA; confers resistance to spectinomycin and streptomycin
   7830..8418    +  rep_origin     ori: high-copy-number ColE1/pMB1/pBR322/pUC origin of replication
   8601..8693    +  CDS            lacI (fragment): lac repressor; lacI; The lac repressor binds to the lac operator to inhibit transcription in E. coli. This inhibition can be relieved by adding lactose or isopropyl-β-D-thiogalactopyranoside (IPTG).
   8748..8775    -  terminator     rrnB T2 terminator: transcription terminator T2 from the E. coli rrnB gene
   8907..8950    +  terminator     rrnB T1 terminator: Escherichia coli rrnB; transcription terminator T1 from the E. coli rrnB gene
