>Addgene plasmid #114363 | pBS_36x-601_MA1+MA2+MA3 | addgene full sequence | sequence record 235941 | Addgene NGS Result
TTGATGCCTGGCAGTTCCCTACTCTCGCGTTAACGCTAGCATGGATGTTTTCCCAGTCACGACGTTGTAA
AACGACGGCCAGTCTTAAGCGTCTCCCCCTGAACCTGACCCCGGACCAAGTGGTGGCTATTCTAGATAAC
TGCTCTTAGGCACAGGATGTATATATCTGACACGTGCCTGGAGACTAGGGAGTAATCCCCTTGGCGGTTA
AAACGCGGGGGACAGCGCGTACGTGCGTTTAAGCGGTGCTAGAGCTGTCTACGACCAATTGAGCGGCCTC
GGCACCGGGATTCTCCAGGTACTGGAGAATTCCAGTTCCATCAGAAGCACAGGATGTATATATCTGACAC
GTGCCTGGAGACTAGGGAGTAATCCCCTTGGCGGTTAAAACGCGGGGGACAGCGCGTACGTGCGTTTAAG
CGGTGCTAGAGCTGTCTACGACCAATTGAGCGGCCTCGGCACCGGGATTCTCCAGGTACTGGAGAATTCG
GACGACAGTGTGAGCACAGGATGTATATATCTGACACGTGCCTGGAGACTAGGGAGTAATCCCCTTGGCG
GTTAAAACGCGGGGGACAGCGCGTACGTGCGTTTAAGCGGTGCTAGAGCTGTCTACGACCAATTGAGCGG
CCTCGGCACCGGGATTCTCCAGGTACTGGAGAATTCCCAGGGATCCTTGAGCACAGGATGTATATATCTG
ACACGTGCCTGGAGACTAGGGAGTAATCCCCTTGGCGGTTAAAACGCGGGGGACAGCGCGTACGTGCGTT
TAAGCGGTGCTAGAGCTGTCTACGACCAATTGAGCGGCCTCGGCACCGGGATTCTCCAGGTACTGGAGAA
TTCTGTTTACACCGACGGCACAGGATGTATATATCTGACACGTGCCTGGAGACTAGGGAGTAATCCCCTT
GGCGGTTAAAACGCGGGGGACAGCGCGTACGTGCGTTTAAGCGGTGCTAGAGCTGTCTACGACCAATTGA
GCGGCCTCGGCACCGGGATTCTCCAGGTACTGGAGAATTCATGCTAACGAGATCGCACAGGATGTATATA
TCTGACACGTGCCTGGAGACTAGGGAGTAATCCCCTTGGCGGTTAAAACGCGGGGGGTCGACCGTACGTG
CGTTTAAGCGGTGCTAGAGCTGTCTACGACCAATTGAGCGGCCTCGGCACCGGGATTCTCCAGGTACTGG
AGAATTCCGGTCCGTTTACCAGCACAGGATGTATATATCTGACACGTGCCTGGAGACTAGGGAGTAATCC
CCTTGGCGGTTAAAACGCGGGGGACAGCGCGTACGTGCGTTTAAGCGGTGCTAGAGCTGTCTACGACCAA
TTGAGCGGCCTCGGCACCGGGATTCTCCAGGTACTGGAGAATTCGAAAAAGAGCGCAAGCACAGGATGTA
TATATCTGACACGTGCCTGGAGACTAGGGAGTAATCCCCTTGGCGGTTAAAACGCGGGGGACAGCGCGTA
CGTGCGTTTAAGCGGTGCTAGAGCTGTCTACGACCAATTGAGCGGCCTCGGCACCGGGATTCTCCAGGTA
CTGGAGAATTCTACGCATATACTATGCACAGGATGTATATATCTGACACGTGCCTGGAGACTAGGGAGTA
ATCCCCTTGGCGGTTAAAACGCGGGGGACAGCGCGTACGTGCGTTTAAGCGGTGCTAGAGCTGTCTACGA
CCAATTGAGCGGCCTCGGCACCGGGATTCTCCAGGTACTGGAGAATTCGCTCAAGCTTGATCGCACAGGA
TGTATATATCTGACACGTGCCTGGAGACTAGGGAGTAATCCCCTTGGCGGTTAAAACGCGGGGGACAGCG
CGTACGTGCGTTTAAGCGGTGCTAGAGCTGTCTACGACCAATTGAGCGGCCTCGGCACCGGGATTCTCCA
GGTACTGGAGAATTCAGCCCACGCAGACGGCACAGGATGTATATATCTGACACGTGCCTGGAGACTAGGG
AGTAATCCCCTTGGCGGTTAAAACGCGGGGGACAGCGCGTACGTGCGTTTAAGCGGTGCTAGAGCTGTCT
ACGACCAATTGAGCGGCCTCGGCACCGGGATTCTCCAGGTACTGGAGAATTCGCGTGTAATACACTGCAC
AGGATGTATATATCTGACACGTGCCTGGAGACTAGGGAGTAATCCCCTTGGCGGTTAAAACGCGGGGGAC
AGCGCGTACGTGCGTTTAAGCGGTGCTAGAGCTGTCTACGACCAATTGAGCGGCCTCGGCACCGGGATTC
TCCAGGTAGAATTCACTAGATAACTGCTCTTAGGCACAGGATGTATATATCTGACACGTGCCTGGAGACT
AGGGAGTAATCCCCTTGGCGGTTAAAACGCGGGGGACAGCGCGTACGTGCGTTTAAGCGGTGCTAGAGCT
GTCTACGACCAATTGAGCGGCCTCGGCACCGGGATTCTCCAGGTACTGGAGAATTCCAGTTCCATCAGAA
GCACAGGATGTATATATCTGACACGTGCCTGGAGACTAGGGAGTAATCCCCTTGGCGGTTAAAACGCGGG
GGACAGCGCGTACGTGCGTTTAAGCGGTGCTAGAGCTGTCTACGACCAATTGAGCGGCCTCGGCACCGGG
ATTCTCCAGGTACTGGAGAATTCGGACGACAGTGTGAGCACAGGATGTATATATCTGACACGTGCCTGGA
GACTAGGGAGTAATCCCCTTGGCGGTTAAAACGCGGGGGACAGCGCGTACGTGCGTTTAAGCGGTGCTAG
AGCTGTCTACGACCAATTGAGCGGCCTCGGCACCGGGATTCTCCAGGTACTGGAGAATTCCCAGGGATCC
TTGAGCACAGGATGTATATATCTGACACGTGCCTGGAGACTAGGGAGTAATCCCCTTGGCGGTTAAAACG
CGGGGGACAGCGCGTACGTGCGTTTAAGCGGTGCTAGAGCTGTCTACGACCAATTGAGCGGCCTCGGCAC
CGGGATTCTCCAGGTACTGGAGAATTCTGTTTACACCGACGGCACAGGATGTATATATCTGACACGTGCC
TGGAGACTAGGGAGTAATCCCCTTGGCGGTTAAAACGCGGGGGACAGCGCGTACGTGCGTTTAAGCGGTG
CTAGAGCTGTCTACGACCAATTGAGCGGCCTCGGCACCGGGATTCTCCAGGTTGCGTGGGCGGAATGCGA
ATTCTATCGCACAGGATGTATATATCTGACACGTGCCTGGAGACTAGGGAGTAATCCCCTTGGCGGTTAA
AACGCGGGGGGTCGACCGTACGTGCGTTTAAGCGGTGCTAGAGCTGTCTACGACCAATTGAGCGGCCTCG
GCACCGGGATTCTCCAGGTACTGGAGAATTCCGGTCCGTTTACCAGCACAGGATGTATATATCTGACACG
TGCCTGGAGACTAGGGAGTAATCCCCTTGGCGGTTAAAACGCGGGGGACAGCGCGTACGTGCGTTTAAGC
GGTGCTAGAGCTGTCTACGACCAATTGAGCGGCCTCGGCACCGGGATTCTCCAGGTACTGGAGAATTCGA
AAAAGAGCGCAAGCACAGGATGTATATATCTGACACGTGCCTGGAGACTAGGGAGTAATCCCCTTGGCGG
TTAAAACGCGGGGGACAGCGCGTACGTGCGTTTAAGCGGTGCTAGAGCTGTCTACGACCAATTGAGCGGC
CTCGGCACCGGGATTCTCCAGGTACTGGAGAATTCTACGCATATACTATGCACAGGATGTATATATCTGA
CACGTGCCTGGAGACTAGGGAGTAATCCCCTTGGCGGTTAAAACGCGGGGGACAGCGCGTACGTGCGTTT
AAGCGGTGCTAGAGCTGTCTACGACCAATTGAGCGGCCTCGGCACCGGGATTCTCCAGGTACTGGAGAAT
TCGCTCAAGCTTGATCGCACAGGATGTATATATCTGACACGTGCCTGGAGACTAGGGAGTAATCCCCTTG
GCGGTTAAAACGCGGGGGACAGCGCGTACGTGCGTTTAAGCGGTGCTAGAGCTGTCTACGACCAATTGAG
CGGCCTCGGCACCGGGATTCTCCAGGTACTGGAGAATTCAGCCCACGCAGACGGCACAGGATGTATATAT
CTGACACGTGCCTGGAGACTAGGGAGTAATCCCCTTGGCGGTTAAAACGCGGGGGACAGCGCGTACGTGC
GTTTAAGCGGTGCTAGAGCTGTCTACGACCAATTGAGCGGCCTCGGCACCGGGATTCTCCAGGTACTGGA
GAATTCGCGTGTAATACACTGCACAGGATGTATATATCTGACACGTGCCTGGAGACTAGGGAGTAATCCC
CTTGGCGGTTAAAACGCGGGGGACAGCGCGTACGTGCGTTTAAGCGGTGCTAGAGCTGTCTACGACCAAT
TGAGCGGCCTCGGCACCGGGATTCTCCAGGTAGAATTCACTAGATAACTGCTCTTAGGCACAGGATGTAT
ATATCTGACACGTGCCTGGAGACTAGGGAGTAATCCCCTTGGCGGTTAAAACGCGGGGGACAGCGCGTAC
GTGCGTTTAAGCGGTGCTAGAGCTGTCTACGACCAATTGAGCGGCCTCGGCACCGGGATTCTCCAGGTAC
TGGAGAATTCCAGTTCCATCAGAAGCACAGGATGTATATATCTGACACGTGCCTGGAGACTAGGGAGTAA
TCCCCTTGGCGGTTAAAACGCGGGGGACAGCGCGTACGTGCGTTTAAGCGGTGCTAGAGCTGTCTACGAC
CAATTGAGCGGCCTCGGCACCGGGATTCTCCAGGTACTGGAGAATTCGGACGACAGTGTGAGCACAGGAT
GTATATATCTGACACGTGCCTGGAGACTAGGGAGTAATCCCCTTGGCGGTTAAAACGCGGGGGACAGCGC
GTACGTGCGTTTAAGCGGTGCTAGAGCTGTCTACGACCAATTGAGCGGCCTCGGCACCGGGATTCTCCAG
GTACTGGAGAATTCCCAGGGATCCTTGAGCACAGGATGTATATATCTGACACGTGCCTGGAGACTAGGGA
GTAATCCCCTTGGCGGTTAAAACGCGGGGGACAGCGCGTACGTGCGTTTAAGCGGTGCTAGAGCTGTCTA
CGACCAATTGAGCGGCCTCGGCACCGGGATTCTCCAGGTACYGGAGAATTCTGTTTACACCGACGGCACA
GGATGTATATATCTGACACGTGCCTGGAGACTAGGGAGTAATCCCCTTGGCGGTTAAAACGCGGGGGACA
GCGCGTACGTGCGTTTAAGCGGTGCTAGAGCTGTCTACGACCAATTGAGCGGCCTCGGCACCGGGATTCT
CCAGGTACTGGAGAATTCATGCTAACGAGATCGCACAGGATGTATATATCTGACACGTGCCTGGAGACTA
GGGAGTAATCCCCTTGGCGGTTAAAACGCGGGGGGTCGACCGTACGTGCGTTTAAGCGGTGCTAGAGCTG
TCTACGACCAATTGAGCGGCCTCGGCACCGGGATTCTCCAGGTACTGGAGAATTCCGGTCCGTTTACCAG
CACAGGATGTATATATCTGACACGTGCCTGGAGACTAGGGAGTAATCCCCTTGGCGGTTAAAACGCGGGG
GACAGCGCGTACGTGCGTTTAAGCGGTGCTAGAGCTGTCTACGACCAATTGAGCGGCCTCGGCACCGGGA
TTCTCCAGGTTGCGTGGGCGGAGAAAGAATTCGCTAGCACAGGATGTATATATCTGACACGTGCCTGGAG
ACTAGGGAGTAATCCCCTTGGCGGTTAAAACGCGGGGGACAGCGCGTACGTGCGTTTAAGCGGTGCTAGA
GCTGTCTACGACCAATTGAGCGGCCTCGGCACCGGGATTCTCCAGGTACTGGAGAATTCTACGCATATAC
TATGCACAGGATGTATATATCTGACACGTGCCTGGAGACTAGGGAGTAATCCCCTTGGCGGTTAAAACGC
GGGGGACAGCGCGTACGTGCGTTTAAGCGGTGCTAGAGCTGTCTACGACCAATTGAGCGGCCTCGGCACC
GGGATTCTCCAGGTACTGGAGAATTCGCTCAAGCTTGATCGCACAGGATGTATATATCTGACACGTGCCT
GGAGACTAGGGAGTAATCCCCTTGGCGGTTAAAACGCGGGGGACAGCGCGTACGTGCGTTTAAGCGGTGC
TAGAGCTGTCTACGACCAATTGAGCGGCCTCGGCACCGGGATTCTCCAGGTACTGGAGAATTCAGCCCAC
GCAGACGGCACAGGATGTATATATCTGACACGTGCCTGGAGACTAGGGAGTAATCCCCTTGGCGGTTAAA
ACGCGGGGGACAGCGCGTACGTGCGTTTAAGCGGTGCTAGAGCTGTCTACGACCAATTGAGCGGCCTCGG
CACCGGGATTCTCCAGGTACTGGAGAATTCGCGTGTAATACACTGCACAGGATGTATATATCTGACACGT
GCCTGGAGACTAGGGAGTAATCCCCTTGGCGGTTAAAACGCGGGGGACAGCGCGTACGTGCGTTTAAGCG
GTGCTAGAGCTGTCTACGACCAATTGAGCGGCCTCGGCACCGGGATTCTCCAGGTAGAATTCACTAGTGC
GGCATGCGGCGGCAAGCAAGCGCTCGAAACGGTGCAGCGGCTGTTGCCGGTGCTGTGCCAGGACCATGGC
CGAGACGTCTAGACCAGCCAGGACAGAAATGCCTCGACTTCGCTGCTACCCAAGGTTGCCGGGTGACGCA
CACCGTGGAAACGGATGAAGGCACGAACCCAGTGGACATAAGCCTGTTCGGTTCGTAAGCTGTAATGCAA
GTAGCGTATGCGCTCACGCAACTGGTCCAGAACCTTGACCGAACGCAGCGGTGGTAACGGCGCAGTGGCG
GTTTTCATGGCTTGTTATGACTGTTTTTTTGGGGTACAGTCTATGCCTCGGGCATCCAAGCAGCAAGCGC
GTTACGCCGTGGGTCGATGTTTGATGTTATGGAGCAGCAACGATGTTACGCAGCAGGGCAGTCGCCCTAA
AACAAAGTTAAACATTATGAGGGAAGCGGTGATCGCCGAAGTATCGACTCAACTATCAGAGGTAGTTGGC
GTCATCGAGCGCCATCTCGAACCGACGTTGCTGGCCGTACATTTGTACGGCTCCGCAGTGGATGGCGGCC
TGAAGCCACACAGTGATATTGATTTGCTGGTTACGGTGACCGTAAGGCTTGATGAAACAACGCGGCGAGC
TTTGATCAACGACCTTTTGGAAACTTCGGCTTCCCCTGGAGAGAGCGAGATTCTCCGCGCTGTAGAAGTC
ACCATTGTTGTGCACGACGACATCATTCCGTGGCGTTATCCAGCTAAGCGCGAACTGCAATTTGGAGAAT
GGCAGCGCAATGACATTCTTGCAGGTATCTTCGAGCCAGCCACGATCGACATTGATCTGGCTATCTTGCT
GACAAAAGCAAGAGAACATAGCGTTGCCTTGGTAGGTCCAGCGGCGGAGGAACTCTTTGATCCGGTTCCT
GAACAGGATCTATTTGAGGCGCTAAATGAAACCTTAACGCTATGGAACTCGCCGCCCGACTGGGCTGGCG
ATGAGCGAAATGTAGTGCTTACGTTGTCCCGCATTTGGTACAGCGCAGTAACCGGCAAAATCGCGCCGAA
GGATGTCGCTGCCGACTGGGCAATGGAGCGCCTGCCGGCCCAGTATCAGCCCGTCATACTTGAAGCTAGA
CAGGCTTATCTTGGACAAGAAGAAGATCGCTTGGCCTCGCGCGCAGATCAGTTGGAAGAATTTGTCCACT
ACGTGAAAGGCGAGATCACCAAGGTAGTCGGCAAATAACCCTCGAGCCACCCATGACCAAAATCCCTTAA
CGTGAGTTACGCGTCGTTCCACTGAGCGTCAGACCCCGTAGAAAAGATCAAAGGATCTTCTTGAGATCCT
TTTTTTCTGCGCGTAATCTGCTGCTTGCAAACAAAAAAACCACCGCTACCAGCGGTGGTTTGTTTGCCGG
ATCAAGAGCTACCAACTCTTTTTCCGAAGGTAACTGGCTTCAGCAGAGCGCAGATACCAAATACTGTTCT
TCTAGTGTAGCCGTAGTTAGGCCACCACTTCAAGAACTCTGTAGCACCGCCTACATACCTCGCTCTGCTA
ATCCTGTTACCAGTGGCTGCTGCCAGTGGCGATAAGTCGTGTCTTACCGGGTTGGACTCAAGACGATAGT
TACCGGATAAGGCGCAGCGGTCGGGCTGAACGGGGGGTTCGTGCACACAGCCCAGCTTGGAGCGAACGAC
CTACACCGAACTGAGATACCTACAGCGTGAGCTATGAGAAAGCGCCACGCTTCCCGAAGGGAGAAAGGCG
GACAGGTATCCGGTAAGCGGCAGGGTCGGAACAGGAGAGCGCACGAGGGAGCTTCCAGGGGGAAACGCCT
GGTATCTTTATAGTCCTGTCGGGTTTCGCCACCTCTGACTTGAGCGTCGATTTTTGTGATGCTCGTCAGG
GGGGCGGAGCCTATGGAAAAACGCCAGCAACGCGGCCTTTTTACGGTTCCTGGCCTTTTGCTGGCCTTTT
GCTCACATGTTCTTTCCTGCGTTATCCCCTGATTCTGTGGATAACCGTATTACCGCCTTTGAGTGAGCTG
ATACCGCTCGCCGCAGCCGAACGACCGAGCGCAGCGAGTCAGTGAGCGAGGAAGCGGAAGAGCGCCCAAT
ACGCAAACCGCCTCTCCCCGCGCGTTGGCCGATTCATTAATGCAGCTGGCACGACAGGTTTCCCGACTGG
AAAGCGGGCAGTGAGCGCAACGCAATTAATACGCGTACCGCTAGCCAGGAAGAGTTTGTAGAAACGCAAA
AAGGCCATCCGTCAGGATGGCCTTCTGCTTAGTTTGATGCCTGGCAGTTTATGGCGGGCGTCCTGCCCGC
CACCCTCCGGGCCGTTGCTTCACAACGTTCAAATCCGCTCCCGGCGGATTTGTCCTACTCAGGAGAGCGT
TCACCGACAAACAACAGATAAAACGAAAGGCCCAGTCTTCCGACTGAGCCTTTCGTTTTAT
Features (pLannotate 1.2.2; 8 found; start..end, strand, type, name):
     47..83      -  CDS            lacZα (fragment): LacZα fragment of β-galactosidase; lacZ fragment
   6685..6708    +  promoter       Pc promoter (fragment): intI1 (promoter lies within the coding sequence); class 1 integron promoter
   6884..6940    +  CDS            GmR (fragment): gentamycin acetyltransferase; aacC1; confers resistance to gentamycin
   6947..7738    +  CDS            SmR: aminoglycoside adenylyltransferase (Murphy, 1985); aadA; confers resistance to spectinomycin and streptomycin
   7831..8419    +  rep_origin     ori: high-copy-number ColE1/pMB1/pBR322/pUC origin of replication
   8602..8694    +  CDS            lacI (fragment): lac repressor; lacI; The lac repressor binds to the lac operator to inhibit transcription in E. coli. This inhibition can be relieved by adding lactose or isopropyl-β-D-thiogalactopyranoside (IPTG).
   8749..8776    -  terminator     rrnB T2 terminator: transcription terminator T2 from the E. coli rrnB gene
   8908..8951    +  terminator     rrnB T1 terminator: Escherichia coli rrnB; transcription terminator T1 from the E. coli rrnB gene
