[The description below was written by a language model from this plasmid's Addgene catalogue record and pLannotate feature annotations shown in this document.]
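Description:
pBS_36x-601_MA1+MA2+MA3 is a bacterial plasmid of about 8.95 kb that serves as a carrier for a long synthetic array of nucleosome-positioning DNA rather than as an expression construct. Despite the "pBS" prefix in its name, the recorded backbone is pENTR223, and the annotated features fit that backbone. These include a high-copy ColE1/pUC-type origin for replication in E. coli, an intact aadA (SmR) gene conferring streptomycin and spectinomycin resistance, and rrnB T1 and T2 terminators. A fragment of the class 1 integron Pc promoter and a remnant of a gentamicin resistance gene lie just upstream of aadA. Short lacZα and lacI fragments are also detected but are only vestigial sequences. The catalogue lists the vector type as mammalian expression/unspecified, but no mammalian promoter, polyadenylation signal or eukaryotic marker is annotated.

The payload is a roughly 6.4 kb synthetic insert described as 36 repeats of the Widom 601 sequence, a DNA element selected for very strong, precisely positioned binding of histone octamers. This insert corresponds to the large unannotated stretch between the lacZα fragment and the resistance cassette, since the annotation tool recognises no standard plasmid features there. The record does not explain the "MA1+MA2+MA3" designation, nor does it give the repeat length or linker spacing. Tandem 601 arrays of this kind are typically excised from the plasmid and reconstituted with histones to make regularly spaced nucleosomal arrays in vitro. The associated publication concerns compaction of heterochromatin fibres by SIR proteins, which suggests this array was a chromatin template for such biophysical studies. The depositor and sequencing-derived records differ by a single nucleotide in length and carry identical annotations.
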