Addgene plasmid #114363: pBS_36x-601_MA1+MA2+MA3
Purpose: 36x Widom 601 nucleosome sequence
Depositing lab: Scot Wolfe. Depositing organization: University of Massachusetts, Worcester. Publication: SIR proteins create compact heterochromatin fibers. Swygert SG, Senapati S, Bolukbasi MF, Wolfe SA, Lindsay S, Peterson CL. Proc Natl Acad Sci U S A. 2018 Dec 4;115(49):12447-12452. doi: 10.1073/pnas.1810647115. Epub 2018 Nov 19. PubMed 30455303.
Backbone
  Vector backbone: pENTR223
  Total vector size (bp): 8950
  Vector type: Mammalian Expression, Unspecified
Growth in bacteria
  Bacterial resistance: Streptomycin, 50 μg/mL
  Growth temperature: 37°C
  Growth strain: DH5alpha
  Copy number: Unknown
Gene/Insert
  Gene/Insert name: 36X601-MA1_2_3
  Species: Synthetic
  Insert size (bp): 6365
  Cloning method: Unknown
  Sequencing primers: 5′ M13-fwd
Terms and licenses: Academic/Nonprofit Terms; Industry Terms: Not Available to Industry
How to cite: pBS_36x-601_MA1+MA2+MA3 was a gift from Scot Wolfe (Addgene plasmid # 114363 ; http://n2t.net/addgene:114363 ; RRID:Addgene_114363)
